Addgene plasmid #192277: pCas-dCas12m-ΔZF
Purpose: pCas-dCas12m-ΔZF (D485A, H549A, C552A) under a constitutive promoter
Depositing lab: John van der Oost. Depositing organization: Wageningen University, Department Agrotechnology & Food Sciences. Publication: The miniature CRISPR-Cas12m effector binds DNA to block transcription. Wu WY, Mohanraju P, Liao C, Adiego-Perez B, Creutzburg SCA, Makarova KS, Keessen K, Lindeboom TA, Khan TS, Prinsen S, Joosten R, Yan WX, Migur A, Laffeber C, Scott DA, Lebbink JHG, Koonin EV, Beisel CL, van der Oost J. Mol Cell. 2022 Dec 1;82(23):4487-4502.e7. doi: 10.1016/j.molcel.2022.11.003. Epub 2022 Nov 24. PubMed 36427491.
Backbone
  Vector backbone: pBAD33
  Vector type: Bacterial Expression, CRISPR
Growth in bacteria
  Bacterial resistance: Chloramphenicol, 25 μg/mL
  Growth temperature: 37°C
  Growth strain: DH5alpha
  Copy number: Low Copy
Gene/Insert
  Gene/Insert name: MmdCas12m ΔZF
  Insert size (bp): 1791
  Mutation: D485A, H549A, C552A
  Promoter: PJ23108
  Cloning method: Gibson Cloning
  Sequencing primers: 5′ ggtgatgtcggcgatatagg
Terms and licenses: Academic/Nonprofit Terms; Industry Terms: Not Available to Industry
How to cite: pCas-dCas12m-ΔZF was a gift from John van der Oost (Addgene plasmid # 192277 ; http://n2t.net/addgene:192277 ; RRID:Addgene_192277)
