[The description below was written by a language model from this plasmid's Addgene catalogue record and pLannotate feature annotations shown in this document.]
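Description:
pCas-dCas12m-ΔZF is a bacterial expression plasmid for CRISPR work, built on the pBAD33 backbone and carrying a mutant form of the miniature Cas12m effector (recorded as MmdCas12m ΔZF, an insert of about 1.8 kb in a plasmid of roughly 5.9 kb). It replicates from the p15A origin, which is compatible with ColE1-type plasmids and so allows a second plasmid, such as a guide or target construct, to be maintained in the same E. coli cell. The catalogue lists it as low copy. Selection is by chloramphenicol through the cat gene and its native promoter. The feature table also picks up backbone remnants that are not expected to be functional: truncated β-lactamase and tetracycline-resistance fragments, an M13 phage origin, and short fragments matching ColE1-type and RSF origins and IS1.

The Cas12m coding sequence itself is not annotated. It presumably occupies the unannotated stretch between the synthetic promoter and the downstream 5S rRNA/rrnB T1 and T2 terminator region, which would end transcription. The catalogue names the constitutive Anderson-family promoter PJ23108, whereas the automated annotation labels the element at that position J23119. These promoters are closely related in sequence, so the tool may simply have reported the nearest match, and expression is in either case constitutive rather than arabinose-inducible. The protein carries three substitutions: D485A, H549A and C552A. The "d" prefix and "ΔZF" name suggest a catalytically dead variant with a disrupted zinc-finger motif, though the record does not assign individual mutations to these roles. Given the associated study of Cas12m blocking transcription through DNA binding, the plasmid likely serves as a mutant for testing how these residues contribute to DNA binding and transcriptional silencing in bacteria.
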