Features (pLannotate 1.2.2; 16 found; start..end, strand, type, name):
    347..467     -  CDS            TcR (fragment): tetracycline efflux protein; tet; confers resistance to tetracycline
    477..495     +  promoter       tet promoter (fragment): E. coli promoter for tetracycline efflux protein gene
    501..534     +  promoter       J23119 promoter: bacterial promoter (Registry of Standard Biological Parts BBa J23119)
   2432..2547    +  ncRNA          5S rRNA: Accession: RF00001 - 5S ribosomal RNA
   2551..2637    +  terminator     rrnB T1 terminator: Escherichia coli rrnB; transcription terminator T1 from the E. coli rrnB gene
   2729..2756    +  terminator     rrnB T2 terminator: transcription terminator T2 from the E. coli rrnB gene
   2775..2866    +  promoter       AmpR promoter: bla
   2867..2986    +  CDS            AmpR (fragment): β-lactamase; bla; confers resistance to ampicillin, carbenicillin, and related antibiotics
   2987..3281    +  CDS            bla(M) (fragment): β-lactamase lacking the signal sequence; bla(M); allows cytosolic expression of β-lactamase
   3324..3704    +  rep_origin     M13 ori (sequence partly withheld): M13 bacteriophage origin of replication; arrow indicates direction of (+) strand synthesis
   3890..4123    +  rep_origin     ori (fragment): high-copy-number ColE1/pMB1/pBR322/pUC origin of replication
   4335..4994    -  CDS            CmR: chloramphenicol acetyltransferase; cat; confers resistance to chloramphenicol
   4995..5097    -  promoter       cat promoter: promoter of the E. coli cat gene encoding chloramphenicol acetyltransferase
   5218..5361    +  mobile_element IS1 (fragment): prokaryotic transposable element IS1
   5480..5535    -  rep_origin     RSF ori (fragment): Plasmids containing the RSF 1030 origin of replication can be propagated in E. coli cells that contain additional plasmids with compatible origins.
   5623..310     -  rep_origin     p15A ori (across the origin): Plasmids containing the medium-copy-number p15A origin of replication can be propagated in E. coli cells that contain a second plasmid with the ColE1 origin.
>Addgene plasmid #192277 | pCas-dCas12m-ΔZF | addgene full sequence | sequence record 381458 | Addgene NGS Result
ATGCACGAACCCCCCGTTCAGTCCGACCGCTGCGCCTTATCCGGTAACTATCGTCTTGAGTCCAACCCGG
AAAGACATGCAAAAGCACCACTGGCAGCAGCCACTGGTAATTGATTTAGAGGAGTTAGTCTTGAAGTCAT
GCGCCGGTTAAGGCTAAACTGAAAGGACAAGTTTTGGTGACTGCGCTCCTCCAAGCCAGTTACCTCGGTT
CAAAGAGTTGGTAGCTCAGAGAACCTTCGAAAAACCGCCCTGCAAGGCGGTTTTTTCGTTTTCAGAGCAA
GAGATTACGCGCAGACCAAAACGATCTCAAGAAGATCATCTTATTAATCAGATAAAATATTTCTAGGCTC
ATGAGCCCGAAGTGGCGAGCCCGATCTTCCCCATCGGTGATGTCGGCGATATAGGCGCCAGCAACCGCAC
CTGTGGCGCTGGTGATGCCGGCCACGATGCGTCCGGCGTAGAGGATCTGCTCATGTTTGACAGCTTATCA
TCGATGCATCTGACAGCTAGCTCAGTCCTAGGTATAATGCTAGCGAGCTCAGGAGGACATCATGACAACA
ATGACAGTACATACAATGGGAGTACATTATAAGTGGCAGATCCCCGAAGTCCTTCGGCAGCAACTGTGGT
TAGCACATAACCTGCGGGAAGATCTGGTATCGCTTCAGTTAGCATATGATGATGATTTAAAGGCAATTTG
GTCATCGTATCCCGACGTAGCACAGGCAGAAGATACAATGGCAGCAGCCGAAGCAGATGCAGTTGCACTG
TCGGAACGGGTTAAACAGGCACGGATTGAAGCACGGTCGAAAAAGATTTCGACAGAACTGACACAACAGT
TACGGGATGCAAAAAAACGGTTAAAAGATGCCCGGCAAGCACGGCGGGATGCAATTGCAGTTGTAAAGGA
TGACGCAGCCGAACGGCGGAAGGCACGGTCGGATCAATTAGCAGCAGATCAGAAGGCACTGTATGGGCAA
TATTGCCGAGATGGAGATCTGTATTGGGCATCGTTTAATACAGTACTGGATCACCATAAAACAGCCGTTA
AGCGAATCGCAGCACAACGGGCCTCAGGGAAACCGGCAACTCTTCGACACCACCGGTTTGACGGATCGGG
AACAATTGCAGTACAGCTGCAGCGGCAGGCAGGGGCACCGCCGCGGACACCCATGGTCTTAGCAGATGAA
GCAGGAAAATATCGGAATGTACTTCATATCCCCGGGTGGACTGATCCCGACGTATGGGAACAGATGACAC
GGTCACAATGCCGGCAATCGGGGCGGGTTACAGTACGGATGCGGTGCGGATCGACAGATGGACAGCCCCA
GTGGATTGATCTACCGGTACAAGTACATCGCTGGTTACCGGCAGATGCAGATATTACAGGAGCAGAATTA
GTTGTCACACGGGTTGCAGGAATTTATCGGGCAAAACTGTGTGTTACAGCACGGATTGGGGATACTGAAC
CCGTTACATCGGGGCCGACAGTAGCATTACATCTGGGATGGCGCTCGACAGAAGAAGGAACAGCAGTAGC
AACTTGGCGGTCAGATGCCCCCCTGGATATTCCCTTTGGACTACGGACAGTAATGCGGGTTGACGCCGCA
GGGACATCGGGGATTATTGTAGTACCCGCAACAATTGAACGGCGGCTGACTCGGACTGAAAATATTGCAT
CGTCGCGGTCGCTGGCACTAGACGCACTACGGGATAAGGTTGTCGGGTGGCTATCAGATAACGATGCCCC
CACATACCGGGATGCCCCGCTGGAAGCAGCCACTGTTAAGCAGTGGAAGTCACCCCAGCGCTTTGCCTCG
CTAGCACATGCATGGAAGGATAATGGAACAGAAATTTCGGATATTTTATGGGCATGGTTTTCGTTAGATC
GCAAACAATGGGCACAACAAGAAAATGGGCGGCGGAAAGCCTTAGGGCATCGGGATGATTTATATCGGCA
GATTGCAGCAGTAATTTCGGATCAGGCAGGACATGTTTTAGTTGCAGATACATCGGTAGCAGAATTATCG
GCACGGGCAATGGAACGGACTGAATTACCCACAGAAGTACAACAGAAAATTGATCGGCGGCGGGACCATG
CAGCACCCGGGGGGCTACGGGCATCGGTTGTAGCAGCAATGACACGCGATGGAGTCCCCGTCACAATTGT
TGCCGCCGCAGACTTTACTCGGACTGCTTCGCGCGCCGGACATGTTAATCCCGCCGATGATCGGTATCTG
TCGAATCCCGTACGGTGCGACGGATGCGGGGCAATGTATGATCAAGATCGGTCGTTCGTTACTCTGATGC
TGCGCGCAGCAACTGCCCCCTCGAACCCCTAGAAGCTTGGCTGTTTTGGCGGATGAGAGAAGATTTTCAG
CCTGATACAGATTAAATCAGAACGCAGAAGCGGTCTGATAAAACAGAATTTGCCTGGCGGCAGTAGCGCG
GTGGTCCCACCTGACCCCATGCCGAACTCAGAAGTGAAACGCCGTAGCGCCGATGGTAGTGTGGGGTCTC
CCCATGCGAGAGTAGGGAACTGCCAGGCATCAAATAAAACGAAAGGCTCAGTCGAAAGACTGGGCCTTTC
GTTTTATCTGTTGTTTGTCGGTGAACGCTCTCCTGAGTAGGACAAATCCGCCGGGAGCGGATTTGAACGT
TGCGAAGCAACGGCCCGGAGGGTGGCGGGCAGGACGCCCGCCATAAACTGCCAGGCATCAAATTAAGCAG
AAGGCCATCCTGACGGATGGCCTTTTTGCGTTTCTACAAACTCTTTTGTTTATTTTTCTAAATACATTCA
AATATGTATCCGCTCATGAGACAATAACCCTGATAAATGCTTCAATAATATTGAAAAAGGAAGAGTATGA
GTATTCAACATTTCCGTGTCGCCCTTATTCCCTTTTTTGCGGCATTTTGCCTTCCTGTTTTTGCTCACCC
AGAAACGCTGGTGAAAGTAAAAGATGCTGAAGATCAGTTGGGTGCAGCAAACTATTAACTGGCGAACTAC
TTACTCTAGCTTCCCGGCAACAATTAATAGACTGGATGGAGGCGGATAAAGTTGCAGGACCACTTCTGCG
CTCGGCCCTTCCGGCTGGCTGGTTTATTGCTGATAAATCTGGAGCCGGTGAGCGTGGGTCTCGCGGTATC
ATTGCAGCACTGGGGCCAGATGGTAAGCCCTCCCGTATCGTAGTTATCTACACGACGGGGAGTCAGGCAA
CTATGGATGAACGAAATAGACAGATCGCTGAGATAGGTGCCTCACTGATTAAGCATTGGTAACTGTCAGA
CCAAGTTTACTCATATATACTTTAGATTGATT
[125 nt withheld, positions 3323-3447]
C
[141 nt withheld, positions 3449-3589]
CCTTTGACGTTGGAGTCCACGTTCTTT
[37 nt withheld, positions 3617-3653]
ACCCTATCTCGGGCTATTCTTTTGATTTATAAGGGATTTTGCCGATTTCGGCCTATTGGTTAAAAAATGA
GCTGATTTAACAAAAATTTAACGCGAATTTTAACAAAATATTAACGTTTACAATTTAAAAGGATCTAGGT
GAAGATCCTTTTTGATAATCTCATGACCAAAATCCCTTAACGTGAGTTTTCGTTCCACTGAGCGTCAGAC
CCCGTAGAAAAGATCAAAGGATCTTCTTGAGATCCTTTTTTTCTGCGCGTAATCTGCTGCTTGCAAACAA
AAAAACCACCGCTACCAGCGGTGGTTTGTTTGCCGGATCAAGAGCTACCAACTCTTTTTCCGAAGGTAAC
TGGCTTCAGCAGAGCGCAGATACCAAATACTGTCCTTCTAGTGTAGCCGTAGTTAGGCCACCACTTCAAG
AACTCTGTAGCACCGCCTACATACCTCGCTCTGCTAATCCTGTTACCAGTCAGGCATTTGAGAAGCACAC
GGTCACACTGCTTCCGGTAGTCAATAAACCGGTAAACCAGCAATAGACATAAGCGGCTATTTAACGACCC
TGCCCTGAACCGACGACCGGGTCGAATTTGCTTTCGAATTTCTGCCATTCATCCGCTTATTATCACTTAT
TCAGGCGTAGCAACCAGGCGTTTAAGGGCACCAATAACTGCCTTAAAAAAATTACGCCCCGCCCTGCCAC
TCATCGCAGTACTGTTGTAATTCATTAAGCATTCTGCCGACATGGAAGCCATCACAAACGGCATGATGAA
CCTGAATCGCCAGCGGCATCAGCACCTTGTCGCCTTGCGTATAATATTTGCCCATGGTGAAAACGGGGGC
GAAGAAGTTGTCCATATTGGCCACGTTTAAATCAAAACTGGTGAAACTCACCCAGGGATTGGCTGAGACG
AAAAACATATTCTCAATAAACCCTTTAGGGAAATAGGCCAGGTTTTCACCGTAACACGCCACATCTTGCG
AATATATGTGTAGAAACTGCCGGAAATCGTCGTGGTATTCACTCCAGAGCGATGAAAACGTTTCAGTTTG
CTCATGGAAAACGGTGTAACAAGGGTGAACACTATCCCATATCACCAGCTCACCGTCTTTCATTGCCATA
CGGAATTCCGGATGAGCATTCATCAGGCGGGCAAGAATGTGAATAAAGGCCGGATAAAACTTGTGCTTAT
TTTTCTTTACGGTCTTTAAAAAGGCCGTAATATCCAGCTGAACGGTCTGGTTATAGGTACATTGAGCAAC
TGACTGAAATGCCTCAAAATGTTCTTTACGATGCCATTGGGATATATCAACGGTGGTATATCCAGTGATT
TTTTTCTCCATTTTAGCTTCCTTAGCTCCTGAAAATCTCGATAACTCAAAAAATACGCCCGGTAGTGATC
TTATTTCATTATGGTGAAAGTTGGAACCTCTTACGTGCCGATCAACGTCTCATTTTCGCCAAAAGTTGGC
CCAGGGCTTCCCGGTATCAACAGGGACACCAGGATTTATTTATTCTGCGAAGTGATCTTCCGTCACAGGT
ATTTATTCGGCGCAAAGTGCGTCGGGTGATGCTGCCAACTTACTGATTTAGTGTATGATGGTGTTTTTGA
GGTGCTCCAGTGGCTTCTGTTTCTATCAGCTGTCCCTCCTGTTCAGCTACTGACGGGGTGGTGCGTAACG
GCAAAAGCACCGCCGGACATCAGCGCTAGCGGAGTGTATACTGGCTTACTATGTTGGCACTGATGAGGGT
GTCAGTGAAGTGCTTCATGTGGCAGGAGAAAAAAGGCTGCACCGGTGCGTCAGCAGAATATGTGATACAG
GATATATTCCGCTTCCTCGCTCACTGACTCGCTACGCTCGGTCGTTCGACTGCGGCGAGCGGAAATGGCT
TACGAACGGGGCGGAGATTTCCTGGAAGATGCCAGGAAGATACTTAACAGGGAAGTGAGAGGGCCGCGGC
AAAGCCGTTTTTCCATAGGCTCCGCCCCCCTGACAAGCATCACGAAATCTGACGCTCAAATCAGTGGTGG
CGAAACCCGACAGGACTATAAAGATACCAGGCGTTTCCCCCTGGCGGCTCCCTCGTGCGCTCTCCTGTTC
CTGCCTTTCGGTTTACCGGTGTCATTCCGCTGTTATGGCCGCGTTTGTCTCATTCCACGCCTGACACTCA
GTTCCGGGTAGGCAGTTCGCTCCAAGCTGGACTGT
